Addgene plasmid #38976: PGAM5
Purpose: Bacterial expression for structure determination; may not be full ORF
Depositing lab: Nicola Burgess-Brown. Depositing organization: University of Oxford.
Backbone
  Vector backbone: pNIC28-Bsa4
  Backbone manufacturer: SGC
  Vector type: Bacterial Expression
Growth in bacteria
  Bacterial resistance: Kanamycin, 50 μg/mL
  Growth temperature: 37°C
  Growth strain: Mach1
  Copy number: Low Copy
Gene/Insert
  Gene/Insert name: PGAM5 (alt names: phosphoglycerate mutase family member 5; PDB:3MXO)
  Species: H. sapiens (human)
  Insert size (bp): 697
  GenBank ID: phosphoglycerate mutase family member 5
  Entrez Gene: PGAM5 (a.k.a. BXLBV68)
  Tag / fusion protein: His Tev (N terminal on insert)
  Cloning method: Ligation Independent Cloning
  Sequencing primers: 5′ T7; 3′ T7-term
Terms and licenses: Academic/Nonprofit Terms; Industry Terms: Not Available to Industry
How to cite: PGAM5 was a gift from Nicola Burgess-Brown (Addgene plasmid # 38976 ; http://n2t.net/addgene:38976 ; RRID:Addgene_38976)
