[The description below was written by a language model from this plasmid's Addgene catalogue record.]
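Description:
PGAM5 is a bacterial expression plasmid built on the pNIC28-Bsa4 backbone from the SGC, carrying a fragment of the human PGAM5 gene (phosphoglycerate mutase family member 5). It is maintained in E. coli as a low-copy plasmid under kanamycin selection. The record does not name the origin of replication, and no feature table is provided, so the backbone elements cannot be described in detail.

The insert is about 697 bp and was introduced by ligation-independent cloning. The record notes that it may not be the full open reading frame, which is typical of constructs whose boundaries are chosen to give a well-behaved, crystallisable domain rather than the whole protein. The coding sequence is fused at its N terminus to a His tag followed by a TEV protease site, so the recombinant protein can be captured by immobilised metal affinity chromatography and the tag then cleaved off to leave near-native protein. The promoter is not stated explicitly. However, the listed sequencing primers are T7 and T7-term, which suggests the insert lies between a T7 promoter and a T7 terminator. In that case expression would need a host strain that supplies T7 RNA polymerase.

The stated purpose is bacterial production of PGAM5 protein for structure determination, and the record links the construct to a deposited PDB structure. It would therefore suit preparation of purified PGAM5 domain for crystallography and related structural work.
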