>Addgene plasmid #38976 | PGAM5 | depositor partial sequence | sequence record 49034 | PGAM5 sequence 697 bps
ATGCACCATCATCATCATCATTCTTCTGGTGTAGATCTGGGTACCGAGAACCTGTACTTCCAATCCATGG
ACCACTACAAAGCCAAGGCCACGCGGCACATCTTCCTCATCAGGCATTCCCAGTACCACGTGGATGGCTC
CCTGGAGAAGGACCGCACTCTGACCCCGCTGGGTCGGGAGCAGGCTGAACTCACTGGGCTCCGCCTGGCA
AGCTTGGGGTTGAAGTTTAATAAAATCGTCCATTCGTCTATGACGCGCGCCATAGAGACCACCGATATCA
TCAGCCGGCACCTGCCAGGCGTCTGCAAAGTCAGCACAGATCTGCTGCGGGAAGGCGCCCCCATCGAGCC
AGACCCGCCCGTGTCTCATTGGAAGCCGGAAGCTGTGCAGTATTACGAAGACGGAGCCCGGATCGAGGCC
GCCTTCCGGAACTACATCCACCGCGCAGATGCCAGGCAGGAGGAGGACAGTTACGAGATCTTCATCTGTC
ACGCCAACGTCATCCGCTACATCGTGTGCAGAGCACTGCAGTTTCCTCCTGAAGGCTGGCTCCGGCTCTC
CCTCAATAATGGCAGCATCACCCACCTGGTGATCCGACCCAACGGCCGAGTTGCGCTCAGGACCCTCGGG
GACACGGGGTTCATGCCTCCCGACAAGATCACTCGATCCTGACAGTAAAGGTGGATACGGATCCGAA
