>Addgene plasmid #38976 | PGAM5 | addgene partial sequence | sequence record 51775 | T7_term
GGCTTTGTAGCAGCCGGATCTCAGTGGTGGTGGTGGTGGTGCTCGAGTGCGGCCGCAAGCTTGTCGACGG
AGCTCGAATTCGGATCCGTATCCACCTTTACTGTCAGGATCGAGTGATCTTGTCGGGAGGCATGAACCCC
GTGTCCCCGAGGGTCCTGAGCGCAACTCGGCCGTTGGGTCGGATCACCAGGTGGGTGATGCTGCCATTAT
TGAGGGAGAGCCGGAGCCAGCCTTCAGGAGGAAACTGCAGTGCTCTGCACACGATGTAGCGGATGACGTT
GGCGTGACAGATGAAGATCTCGTAACTGTCCTCCTCCTGCCTGGCATCTGCGCGGTGGATGTAGTTCCGG
AAGGCGGCCTCGATCCGGGCTCCGTCTTCGTAATACTGCACAGCTTCCGGCTTCCAATGAGACACGGGCG
GGTCTGGCTCGATGGGGGCGCCTTCCCGCAGCAGATCTGTGCTGACTTTGCAGACGCCTGGCAGGTGCCG
GCTGATGATATCGGTGGTCTCTATGGCGCGCGTCATAGACGAATGGACGATTTTATTAAACTTCAACCCC
AAGCTTGCCAGGCGGAGCCCAGTGAGTTCAGCCTGCTCCCGACCCAGCGGGGTCAGAGTGCGGTCCTTCT
CCAGGGAGCCATCCACGTGGTACTGGGAATGCCTGATGAGGAAGATGTGCCGCGTGGCCTTGGCTTTGTA
GTGGTCCATGGATTGGAAGTACAGGTTCTCGGTACCCAGATCTACACCAGAAGAATGATGATGATGATGG
TGCATATGTATATCTCCTTCTTAAAGTTAACAATATTT
